Addgene plasmid #149621: pBSV2G_P0526-sgRNA500
Purpose: (Empty Backbone) gRNA expression in B. burgdorferi, parental vector
Depositing lab: Christine Jacobs-Wagner. Depositing organization: Yale University. Publication: A CRISPR interference platform for selective downregulation of gene expression in Borrelia burgdorferi. Takacs CN, Scott M, Chang Y, Kloos ZA, Irnov I, Rosa PA, Liu J, Jacobs-Wagner C. Appl Environ Microbiol. 2020 Nov 30. pii: AEM.02519-20. doi: 10.1128/AEM.02519-20. PubMed 33257311.
Backbone
  Vector backbone: pBSV2G_2
  Backbone manufacturer: CJW lab
  Modifications to backbone: empty gRNA cassette
  Vector type: Bacterial Expression, CRISPR
Growth in bacteria
  Bacterial resistance: Gentamicin, 10 μg/mL
  Growth temperature: 30°C
  Growth strain: DH5alpha
  Copy number: High Copy
Gene/Insert
  Gene/Insert name: None
  Promoter: P0526
  Cloning method: Restriction Enzyme; 5′ cloning site Unknown (unknown if destroyed); 3′ cloning site Unknown (unknown if destroyed)
  Sequencing primers: 5′ Unknown
Terms and licenses: Academic/Nonprofit Terms; Industry Terms: Not Available to Industry
How to cite: pBSV2G_P0526-sgRNA500 was a gift from Christine Jacobs-Wagner (Addgene plasmid # 149621 ; http://n2t.net/addgene:149621 ; RRID:Addgene_149621)
