[The description below was written by a language model from this plasmid's Addgene catalogue record and pLannotate feature annotations shown in this document.]
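Description:
pBSV2G_P0526-sgRNA500 is an empty parental vector for expressing single guide RNAs in the Lyme disease spirochete Borrelia burgdorferi, built as part of a CRISPR interference platform for selective downregulation of gene expression in that organism. It derives from the pBSV2G_2 backbone, into which an empty gRNA cassette was introduced. For propagation in E. coli it carries a high-copy ColE1/pUC-type origin and a gentamicin acetyltransferase gene (aacC1, GmR) as the selectable marker. The annotated stretch of B. burgdorferi hslU-homologous sequence lying directly upstream of GmR may reflect Borrelia-derived regulatory sequence driving the marker, but the record does not say so. The feature table leaves a large part of the roughly 6.2 kb plasmid unannotated, and the elements responsible for replication in Borrelia are not identified in it.

The payload is an sgRNA cassette under the promoter recorded as P0526, which is not itself called out in the automated annotation. In the feature table, a roughly 500 bp fragment matching firefly luciferase coding sequence sits immediately upstream of the Streptococcus pyogenes Cas9 gRNA scaffold. Its position and size, together with the "sgRNA500" name, suggest a non-functional stuffer occupying the spacer position, to be replaced by a target-specific guide sequence, although the cloning sites are listed as unknown. Surrounding remnants of a lac region (lacI fragment, CAP site, lac promoter and operator, lacZα fragment) appear to be carry-over from the cloning backbone, and the very short ADH1 promoter hit is probably a spurious match. No Cas9 or dCas9 gene is annotated, so the nuclease-dead effector for CRISPRi would have to be supplied separately.
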