Features (pLannotate 1.2.2; 11 found; start..end, strand, type, name):
   1155..1247    +  CDS            lacI (fragment): lac repressor; lacI; The lac repressor binds to the lac operator to inhibit transcription in E. coli. This inhibition can be relieved by adding lactose or isopropyl-β-D-thiogalactopyranoside (IPTG).
   1260..1281    +  protein_bind   CAP binding site: CAP binding activates transcription in the presence of cAMP. E. coli catabolite activator protein
   1296..1326    +  promoter       lac promoter: promoter for the E. coli lac operon
   1334..1350    +  protein_bind   lac operator: The lac repressor binds to the lac operator to inhibit transcription in E. coli. This inhibition can be relieved by adding lactose or isopropyl-β-D-thiogalactopyranoside (IPTG). lac repressor encoded by lacI
   1586..2083    +  CDS            LUCI_PHOPY (fragment): Experimental evidence at protein level: Swiss-Prot protein existence level 1. Produces green light with a wavelength of 562 nm. From Photinus pyralis (Common eastern firefly) (Lampyris pyralis).
   2092..2167    +  misc_RNA       gRNA scaffold: guide RNA scaffold for the Streptococcus pyogenes CRISPR/Cas9 system
   2184..2338    +  CDS            lacZα (fragment): LacZα fragment of β-galactosidase; lacZ fragment
   2357..2731    +  CDS            hslU (fragment): HSLU_BORBU - Protein inferred from homology: Swiss-Prot protein existence level 3. ATPase subunit of a proteasome-like degradation complex; this subunit has chaperone activity. The binding of ATP and its subsequent hydrolysis by HslU are essential for unfolding of protein substrates subsequently hydrolyzed by HslV. HslU recognizes the N-terminal part of its protein substrates and unfolds these before they are guided to HslV for hydrolysis. From Borrelia burgdorferi (strain ATCC 35210 / B31 / CIP 102532 / DSM 4680).
   2768..3301    +  CDS            GmR: gentamycin acetyltransferase; aacC1; confers resistance to gentamycin
   3404..3992    +  rep_origin     ori: high-copy-number ColE1/pMB1/pBR322/pUC origin of replication
   4958..4974    -  promoter       ADH1 promoter (fragment): S. cerevisiae ADH1; promoter for alcohol dehydrogenase 1
>Addgene plasmid #149621 | pBSV2G_P0526-sgRNA500 | addgene full sequence | sequence record 311205 | Addgene NGS Result
TGATTATATTATCTTTATCAATATTTAAATTGAATAAAATTGTAAGAAAAATTGAAAGAATTTTTTTACA
TAAAAAGTTACATTTATTGAAGTAATTTCTTACTTGATACTTTTCTATTTCATTAATCTTTCTTTCTTCT
TTTATATTATTTTTATTATTTAAACACTCCTTTAAATCTACACTCCCATTTTTAGTAAATCTATCTTTAA
GGCCCCTTGAAACTCTATTTTGAAATCTTAAATCTTTTTTTTCTTGAAAGTATTTATAGATTTTTTGGTA
ACATTCTTTTTTTGAAAAATTAAGTTGATAGTATATTTCGGTCCCCAAATTTACCCCTAAGTGTTTGTGA
TAATTAGTTGTGACTTTAAATTCTTTTTCTAATTTGTAAAGGTAATTTTGCAGTGTTTTTAGTTTAACGG
GTGTTTGACTATTTCTTTTAAGGTTTTCATTAAAGTAATAGAGTATGTTTTTTTGTGTGTATTTCTTATA
TGTTTTATTTATGTACGCTAGTGTTGAGATAAGGACTACTAATTTATACTGTAATTTATTGTAGCAAGTT
GTGGTTTTACTGGTTTTGTTTATATTAGATAAGTTTTCCATTTATAGCTCCTTGAATACCGGATTTTTTA
TCTATAAAGTATATATATCACAATTTTGATTTAAAAGTAAATTCTTTTTTTAAAAATACAAAAATTTTTT
ATAAATTATATAGACCATGATATTGTATTAATACTAATTGATTTTAATTTAAGGTTGAACTAAAATAAAC
ATAGTTTTGTAGAAAATAATTTTTCATTATTTTGCTACTTGATATTGGATCGTAAAAATATTAGGGCTTT
ACAAAGTTCTTTTAAAAGAGAATTTAGTAAAGCCCTAAGTCTTTTAATAAAAAATTTTTTGTAAAAAAGT
TGGCAAAAATAGTTTTTGCTATATATTTATATATAAGAAAAAATTCAATACTCAAGGAGATAAAAAATGG
AAAACTTAAACAATAATCCACAAAAAATTAATCAAATAAATAAGCAAACTAATTTTATTGGTTTTGAAAA
TTTTATAGAACTTGATAATCAAGTTAATCAAACTAAAGAAAAAAGTAAATTAAGTAAGATAGGTAAGAAA
TTACCCGGAATAAGCAGTCAAGTCTAGTGCGGCCGCGCCCAATACGCAAACCGCCTCTCCCCGCGCGTTG
GCCGATTCATTAATGCAGCTGGCACGACAGGTTTCCCGACTGGAAAGCGGGCAGTGAGCGCAACGCAATT
AATGTGAGTTAGCTCACTCATTAGGCACCCCAGGCTTTACACTTTATGCTTCCGGCTCGTATGTTGTGTG
GAATTGTGAGCGGATAACAATTTCACACAGGAAACAGCTATGACATGATTACGAATTCGAGCTCCTTGTT
TTCAATGATAGGTTTTTTAGGTAGAGACTTGTAAGGGTTTGTTCCTGGAATATAATTTTTAGGAATTTTC
ATATATTTTACTCCTATTTAACTAGCTAACCTATAATTCTATTATTTTTTTTGTTTTTATGCAATCAATA
TTGATATTTTGATTTTTTATGATTAGAATCATCATGGAAGAGCCAAAGTCAACACTTATAGACAAATATG
ATCTTTCTAACCTTCACGAAATAGCATCAGGGGGAGCACCTTTGTCTAAGGAAGTAGGAGAGGCAGTTGC
AAAGAGGTTTCATTTACCCGGAATTAGGCAAGGATATGGGTTAACAGAAACCACATCTGCAATTTTAATT
ACACCTGAAGGAGATGATAAACCAGGAGCTGTTGGGAAGGTTGTTCCTTTTTTTGAGGCTAAAGTTGTTG
ATTTAGATACTGGAAAGACTTTAGGAGTTAATCAAAGAGGCGAGTTATGTGTAAGAGGACCTATGATAAT
GTCAGGATACGTAAATAATCCAGAAGCTACAAATGCATTGATAGATAAAGATGGTTGGTTACACTCAGGC
GATATAGCTTATTGGGACGAAGATGAACACTTTTTTATAGTTGATAGATTGAAATCTTTGATTAAGTATA
AAGGTTATCAAGTAGCTCCAGCAGAATTGGAAAGTATTTTATTGCAACACCCAGCTCTTCCGTTTTAGAG
CTAGAAATAGCAAGTTAAAATAAGGCTAGTCCGTTATCAACTTGAAAAAGTGGCACCGAGTCGGTGCTTT
TTTTGAAGCTTGGCACTGGCCGTCGTTTTACAACGTCGTGACTGGGAAAACCCTGGCGTTACCCAACTTA
ATCGCCTTGCAGCACATCCCCCTTTCGCCAGCTGGCGTAATAGCGAAGAGGCCCGCACCGATCGCCCTTC
CCAACAGTTGCGCAGCCTGAATGGCGAATGGCGCGGCCGCCCTAGGTTAATACCCGAGCTTCAAGGAAGA
TTTCCTATTAAGGTTGAACTTAAGAGCTTAAGCATAGACGATTTGAAAAAAATTTTAAAACAAACAAAAA
ATTCTTTAATAAAACAATATGTTGCGATGTTTAAGGTTTATGATTTAGATTTAAAGTTTAGTGAGGAAGC
TATAGATAGAATTGCAGAGCTTACTTTTAATATGAATCTTGAGAGTGAAAATCTTGGTGCCAGAAGACTT
CACGGTGTTATGGAAATAGTGCTTGCAGATCTTTTTTTTGAAGTGCCTGGCAGTAAGTTGAAAAAATTTG
AAATAAACTTGGACTATGTTAATAAAAAAATACAAATTAACGAACAAAAAGATTTGAATTATTATATAAT
TTAGTTAAAAGCAATTTTAAATGAGGGAGGTTTCCATATGTTACGCAGCAGCAACGATGTTACGCAGCAG
GGCAGTCGCCCTAAAACAAAGTTAGGTGGCTCAAGTATGGGCATCATTCGCACATGTAGGCTCGGCCCTG
ACCAAGTCAAATCCATGCGGGCTGCTCTTGATCTTTTCGGTCGTGAGTTCGGAGACGTAGCCACCTACTC
CCAACATCAGCCGGACTCCGATTACCTCGGGAACTTGCTCCGTAGTAAGACATTCATCGCGCTTGCTGCC
TTCGACCAAGAAGCGGTTGTTGGCGCTCTCGCGGCTTACGTTCTGCCCAAGTTTGAGCAGCCGCGTAGTG
AGATCTATATCTATGATCTCGCAGTCTCCGGCGAGCACCGGAGGCAGGGCATTGCCACCGCGCTCATCAA
TCTCCTCAAGCATGAGGCCAACGCGCTTGGTGCTTATGTGATCTACGTGCAAGCAGATTACGGTGACGAT
CCCGCAGTGGCTCTCTATACAAAGTTGGGCATACGGGAAGAAGTGATGCACTTTGATATCGACCCAAGTA
CCGCCACCTAACAATTCGTTCAAGCCGAGATCGGCTTACGCGTCCAAAATCCCTTAACGTGAGTTTTCGT
TCCACTGAGCGTCAGACCCCGTAGAAAAGATCAAAGGATCTTCTTGAGATCCTTTTTTTCTGCGCGTAAT
CTGCTGCTTGCAAACAAAAAAACCACCGCTACCAGCGGTGGTTTGTTTGCCGGATCAAGAGCTACCAACT
CTTTTTCCGAAGGTAACTGGCTTCAGCAGAGCGCAGATACCAAATACTGTTCTTCTAGTGTAGCCGTAGT
TAGGCCACCACTTCAAGAACTCTGTAGCACCGCCTACATACCTCGCTCTGCTAATCCTGTTACCAGTGGC
TGCTGCCAGTGGCGATAAGTCGTGTCTTACCGGGTTGGACTCAAGACGATAGTTACCGGATAAGGCGCAG
CGGTCGGGCTGAACGGGGGGTTCGTGCACACAGCCCAGCTTGGAGCGAACGACCTACACCGAACTGAGAT
ACCTACAGCGTGAGCTATGAGAAAGCGCCACGCTTCCCGAAGGGAGAAAGGCGGACAGGTATCCGGTAAG
CGGCAGGGTCGGAACAGGAGAGCGCACGAGGGAGCTTCCAGGGGGAAACGCCTGGTATCTTTATAGTCCT
GTCGGGTTTCGCCACCTCTGACTTGAGCGTCGATTTTTGTGATGCTCGTCAGGGGGGCGGAGCCTATGGA
AAAACGCCAGCAACGCGGCCTTTTTACGGTTCCTGGCCTTTTGCTGGCCTTTTGCTCACATGTTCTTTCC
TGCACTAGATCCCCGGCAAGTTCATCCTTAGGGTTTTCATATCTCTTAAAAAGTCAATTTCTGCTTGATT
AATTTCTTGTGGATTATTGTTTTTGCGGTTTTTCATTTTTTATCTCCTTGAGTATTGAATTTTTTCTTAT
ATATAAAATATAGCAAAAACTATTTTTGCCAACTTTTTTACAAAAAATTTTTTATTAAAACACTTAGGGC
TTTGCTAAATTCTCTTTTAAAAGAACTTAGTAAAGCCCTATGGATTTAAGAACTGATTATACTTACGTAG
TAAAAATACTACAGATATTAATAGTATAGACCATATCAAAATCATAATCAATTTATATTTATCTAAAATT
GTGGTCCATACAAAATACAAAAAAATTAGGTTTTTCTAAATTCTATTTTAAAAGAACTTAGTAACACCTA
ATCTCTAAATTACTTACAAAATTCTAAAATTAGATTTTTAGTTCTTCATATTTCTTTAAAAGTTTTTTAA
GAAAATCTTTTTGATTTTCAAAAATTTCATGCATCATAAAACTAGTAAATTTGGATTTTTTTTTGTAAAA
ATCATAACTTTCTTGGGTTTTAAGTTGAAATCTTAATGGTTTTATTGGATTTTGCCTAGATTTTTTTAAC
GCCGGACTTTCTTTATCTTTTATAAAATTATAAGAATTTTTAATACCATTTTCTATTAAATAATCTTCTT
TTATAAGCCCCTCTTGCAGTGCAGTTGCTAATCTTAAATACTTATACGCTTGAGTTTTTGCTACATCAAA
GTCTTTTATAAAATCAAGAAAAGTTTTATAACCATCAAATTTATAATATTGATTATCTTTTATTTCTTTT
AAAATTTTAATATTTTCCACCCTGTGGAATATTTCTTTTTTGAAATTGTCATTTAACTTTTCCTTTAGTG
TCTTGTAATAAGAAATTTTACTTTCATTAATCATTAAATTTTGTTCAACATAAGTATCTATCTTTTTTGT
TAAAACTTTAACAACACGTTTTTTTTCCATAAAAATTTTCCTTTATTTTTGCAACATTTTCCTTAATTGA
TATAATTGTTACTATTTTAGATTTTTTAATATCCACTTAAGAATTAATCCCTCACTAGAATATTTTTTAT
TATAGAATTCATATACATGTTTTTCTAAATCTATAAATTTATCAACAATTGCTTTATTATAGGGTGTATC
TATCTTTTCTTTTCTTAATAATCGTCTCATATTCTTTAAATAACAACAAACACTGCCGGTTTTAAACCTA
AATTCTATGTAATATATTTTTGAAAAAGTATATACATTTTCAACCCCGTTTATTTCATACTTTACAAAAA
CATTATTTATTGGTTTTCTATAACCATAGTAAATGCCTAAAAATTTGTCCCCGTCTTTCATAGGATATAG
ATAAAGTTTTTGAATCTCTGATTTATCTAATAATTTTTCAAAAAAAATTATACACCGCTTTTGTTTGTTA
CTAACTACTCTATGCAATGCCTTTAATATTTTTGTGTGATATATATTTTTATCACCTTTTTTTTCTTTCA
GCAGGAAGATACTTTCTTTTGGAAATTTAATTTTTTGTTCATTTATTCTTGCAGCCTTAAGTCCGATTTT
CATATTTAATCCTTATATAGCCTTTCTATTTAATTCTTTTAAACTCAATAAACTTTTTTGGTTTTTCATT
AGTTCTAATAATTCGCAATAATATGTGCAAAACACTTTATTGTATTCTATTTTCTTTTGGTTATTCAAAT
ATTCTTTTATAATTGGCTTTAGAAGTTCAATATTTACTTCTTTTTTTAGTTGTTCAATAAGGATATTGAA
AATGTTTGTTTTTAAATCTTGATAATTTTGTTGAGAATTTTCTTTTTTTCTTTCAATTGACTTCTCTAAT
TTACGCTTTATATTGTTTAAATCGCTATATTTATGACTTTCAATAATAAAATGAGGCTTAAATTTGTAAT
TTTCGTATATTTTTTGGAAACTTGTTTCTAATTGTTTAGAATTATATTCATTTTTTTCAAATTCTTTTTG
AGTGTTGCATAGAATTTCCTTTAATTTTTCTTGTTTTTCTTTCATACAAGATTTAGTAAAATGTATATTT
TTATTTTTTAGTAATTTAATTTCTATTATTTTTATGATTTTAAGTATTT
